>Addgene plasmid #223795 | pHAGE-FRB-Fis1 (no mt-mKeima) | addgene full sequence | sequence record 448195 | Addgene NGS Result
TGGAAGGGCTAATTCACTCCCAAAGAAGACAAGATATCCTTGATCTGTGGATCTACCACACACAAGGCTA
CTTCCCTGATTAGCAGAACTACACACCAGGGCCAGGGGTCAGATATCCACTGACCTTTGGATGGTGCTAC
AAGCTAGTACCAGTTGAGCCAGATAAGGTAGAAGAGGCCAATAAAGGAGAGAACACCAGCTTGTTACACC
CTGTGAGCCTGCATGGGATGGATGACCCGGAGAGAGAAGTGTTAGAGTGGAGGTTTGACAGCCGCCTAGC
ATTTCATCACGTGGCCCGAGAGCTGCATCCGGAGTACTTCAAGAACTGCTGATATCGAGCTTGCTACAAG
GGACTTTCCGCTGGGGACTTTCCAGGGAGGCGTGGCCTGGGCGGGACTGGGGAGTGGCGAGCCCTCAGAT
CCTGCATATAAGCAGCTGCTTTTTGCCTGTACTGGGTCTCTCTGGTTAGACCAGATCTGAGCCTGGGAGC
TCTCTGGCTAACTAGGGAACCCACTGCTTAAGCCTCAATAAAGCTTGCCTTGAGTGCTTCAAGTAGTGTG
TGCCCGTCTGTTGTGTGACTCTGGTAACTAGAGATCCCTCAGACCCTTTTAGTCAGTGTGGAAAATCTCT
AGCAGTGGCGCCCGAACAGGGACTTGAAAGCGAAAGGGAAACCAGAGGAGCTCTCTCGACGCAGGACTCG
GCTTGCTGAAGCGCGCACGGCAAGAGGCGAGGGGCGGCGACTGGTGAGTACGCCAAAAATTTTGACTAGC
GGAGGCTAGAAGGAGAGAGATGGGTGCGAGAGCGTCAGTATTAAGCGGGGGAGAATTAGATCGCGATGGG
AAAAAATTCGGTTAAGGCCAGGGGGAAAGAAAAAATATAAATTAAAACATATAGTATGGGCAAGCAGGGA
GCTAGAACGATTCGCAGTTAATCCTGGCCTGTTAGAAACATCAGAAGGCTGTAGACAAATACTGGGACAG
CTACAACCATCCCTTCAGACAGGATCAGAAGAACTTAGATCATTATATAATACAGTAGCAACCCTCTATT
GTGTGCATCAAAGGATAGAGATAAAAGACACCAAGGAAGCTTTAGACAAGATAGAGGAAGAGCAAAACAA
AAGTAAGACCACCGCACAGCAAGCGGCCGGCCGCTGATCTTCAGACCTGGAGGAGGAGATATGAGGGACA
ATTGGAGAAGTGAATTATATAAATATAAAGTAGTAAAAATTGAACCATTAGGAGTAGCACCCACCAAGGC
AAAGAGAAGAGTGGTGCAGAGAGAAAAAAGAGCAGTGGGAATAGGAGCTTTGTTCCTTGGGTTCTTGGGA
GCAGCAGGAAGCACTATGGGCGCAGCGTCAATGACGCTGACGGTACAGGCCAGACAATTATTGTCTGGTA
TAGTGCAGCAGCAGAACAATTTGCTGAGGGCTATTGAGGCGCAACAGCATCTGTTGCAACTCACAGTCTG
GGGCATCAAGCAGCTCCAGGCAAGAATCCTGGCTGTGGAAAGATACCTAAAGGATCAACAGCTCCTGGGG
ATTTGGGGTTGCTCTGGAAAACTCATTTGCACCACTGCTGTGCCTTGGAATGCTAGTTGGAGTAATAAAT
CTCTGGAACAGATTTGGAATCACACGACCTGGATGGAGTGGGACAGAGAAATTAACAATTACACAAGCTT
AATACACTCCTTAATTGAAGAATCGCAAAACCAGCAAGAAAAGAATGAACAAGAATTATTGGAATTAGAT
AAATGGGCAAGTTTGTGGAATTGGTTTAACATAACAAATTGGCTGTGGTATATAAAATTATTCATAATGA
TAGTAGGAGGCTTGGTAGGTTTAAGAATAGTTTTTGCTGTACTTTCTATAGTGAATAGAGTTAGGCAGGG
ATATTCACCATTATCGTTTCAGACCCACCTCCCAACCCCGAGGGGACCCGACAGGCCCGAAGGAATAGAA
GAAGAAGGTGGAGAGAGAGACAGAGACAGATCCATTCGATTAGTGAACGGATCTCGACGGTATCGCCGAA
TTAATTCACAAATGGCAGTATTCATCCACAATTTTAAAAGAAAAGGGGGGATTGGGGGGTACAGTGCAGG
GGAAAGAATAGTAGACATAATAGCAACAGACATACAAACTAAAGAATTACAAAAACAAATTACAAAAATT
CAAAATTTTCGGGTTTATTACAGGGACAGCAGAGATCCAGTTTGGACTAGTGGAGTTCCGCGTTACATAA
CTTACGGTAAATGGCCCGCCTGGCTGACCGCCCAACGACCCCCGCCCATTGACGTCAATAATGACGTATG
TTCCCATAGTAACGCCAATAGGGACTTTCCATTGACGTCAATGGGTGGAGTATTTACGGTAAACTGCCCA
CTTGGCAGTACATCAAGTGTATCATATGCCAAGTACGCCCCCTATTGACGTCAATGACGGTAAATGGCCC
GCCTGGCATTATGCCCAGTACATGACCTTATGGGACTTTCCTACTTGGCAGTACATCTACGTATTAGTCA
TCGCTATTACCATGGTGATGCGGTTTTGGCAGTACATCAATGGGCGTGGATAGCGGTTTGACTCACGGGG
ATTTCCAAGTCTCCACCCCATTGACGTCAATGGGAGTTTGTTTTGGCACCAAAATCAACGGGACTTTCCA
AAATGTCGTAACAACTCCGCCCCATTGACGCAAATGGGCGGTAGGCGTGTACGGTGGGAGGTCTATATAA
GCAGAGCTCGTTTAGTGAACCGTCAGATCGCCTGGAGACGCCATCCACGCTGTTTTGACCTCCATAGAAG
ACACCGGCGGCCGCATGGCTTCTAGAATCCTCTGGCATGAGATGTGGCATGAAGGCCTGGAAGAGGCATC
TCGTTTGTACTTTGGGGAAAGGAACGTGAAAGGCATGTTTGAGGTGCTGGAGCCCTTGCATGCTATGATG
GAACGGGGCCCCCAGACTCTGAAGGAAACATCCTTTAATCAGGCCTATGGTCGAGATTTAATGGAGGCCC
AAGAGTGGTGCAGGAAGTACATGAAATCAGGGAATGTCAAGGACCTCCTCCAAGCCTGGGACCTCTATTA
TCATGTGTTCCGACGAATCTCAAAGACTAGTTACGTCCGCGGGTTGCTGCAGACAGAGCCCCAGAACAAC
CAGGCCAAGGAACTGGAGCGGCTCATTGACAAGGCCATGAAGAAAGATGGACTCGTGGGCATGGCCATCG
TGGGAGGCATGGCCCTGGGTGTGGCGGGACTGGCCGGACTCATCGGACTTGCTGTGTCCAAGTCCAAATC
CTGAACGCGTGGATCCTAATCAACCTCTGGATTACAAAATTTGTGAAAGATTGACTGGTATTCTTAACTA
TGTTGCTCCTTTTACGCTATGTGGATACGCTGCTTTAATGCCTTTGTATCATGCTATTGCTTCCCGTATG
GCTTTCATTTTCTCCTCCTTGTATAAATCCTGGTTGCTGTCTCTTTATGAGGAGTTGTGGCCCGTTGTCA
GGCAACGTGGCGTGGTGTGCACTGTGTTTGCTGACGCAACCCCCACTGGTTGGGGCATTGCCACCACCTG
TCAGCTCCTTTCCGGGACTTTCGCTTTCCCCCTCCCTATTGCCACGGCGGAACTCATCGCCGCCTGCCTT
GCCCGCTGCTGGACAGGGGCTCGGCTGTTGGGCACTGACAATTCCGTGGTGTTGTCGGGGAAATCATCGT
CCTTTCCTTGGCTGCTCGCCTGTGTTGCCACCTGGATTCTGCGCGGGACGTCCTTCTGCTACGTCCCTTC
GGCCCTCAATCCAGCGGACCTTCCTTCCCGCGGCCTGCTGCCGGCTCTGCGGCCTCTTCCGCGTCTTCGC
CTTCGCCCTCAGACGAGTCGGATCTCCCTTTGGGCCGCCTCCCCGCCTGAGATCCTTTAAGACCAATGAC
TTACAAGGCAGCTGTAGATCTTAGCCACTTTTTAAAAGAAAAGGGGGGACTGGAAGGGCTAATTCACTCC
CAACGAAGACAAGATCTGCTTTTTGCTTGTACTGGGTCTCTCTGGTTAGACCAGATCTGAGCCTGGGAGC
TCTCTGGCTAACTAGGGAACCCACTGCTTAAGCCTCAATAAAGCTTGCCTTGAGTGCTTCAAGTAGTGTG
TGCCCGTCTGTTGTGTGACTCTGGTAACTAGAGATCCCTCAGACCCTTTTAGTCAGTGTGGAAAATCTCT
AGCAGTAGTAGTTCATGTCATCTTATTATTCAGTATTTATAACTTGCAAAGAAATGAATATCAGAGAGTG
AGAGGCCCGGGTTAATTAAGGAAAGGGCTAGATCATTCTTGAAGACGAAAGGGCCTCGTGATACGCCTAT
TTTTATAGGTTAATGTCATGATAATAATGGTTTCTTAGACGTCAGGTGGCACTTTTCGGGGAAATGTGCG
CGGAACCCCTATTTGTTTATTTTTCTAAATACATTCAAATATGTATCCGCTCATGAGACAATAACCCTGA
TAAATGCTTCAATAATATTGAAAAAGGAAGAGTATGAGTATTCAACATTTCCGTGTCGCCCTTATTCCCT
TTTTTGCGGCATTTTGCCTTCCTGTTTTTGCTCACCCAGAAACGCTGGTGAAAGTAAAAGATGCTGAAGA
TCAGTTGGGTGCACGAGTGGGTTACATCGAACTGGATCTCAACAGCGGTAAGATCCTTGAGAGTTTTCGC
CCCGAAGAACGTTTTCCAATGATGAGCACTTTTAAAGTTCTGCTATGTGGCGCGGTATTATCCCGTGTTG
ACGCCGGGCAAGAGCAACTCGGTCGCCGCATACACTATTCTCAGAATGACTTGGTTGAGTACTCACCAGT
CACAGAAAAGCATCTTACGGATGGCATGACAGTAAGAGAATTATGCAGTGCTGCCATAACCATGAGTGAT
AACACTGCGGCCAACTTACTTCTGACAACGATCGGAGGACCGAAGGAGCTAACCGCTTTTTTGCACAACA
TGGGGGATCATGTAACTCGCCTTGATCGTTGGGAACCGGAGCTGAATGAAGCCATACCAAACGACGAGCG
TGACACCACGATGCCTGTAGCAATGGCAACAACGTTGCGCAAACTATTAACTGGCGAACTACTTACTCTA
GCTTCCCGGCAACAATTAATAGACTGGATGGAGGCGGATAAAGTTGCAGGACCACTTCTGCGCTCGGCCC
TTCCGGCTGGCTGGTTTATTGCTGATAAATCTGGAGCCGGTGAGCGTGGGTCTCGCGGTATCATTGCAGC
ACTGGGGCCAGATGGTAAGCCCTCCCGTATCGTAGTTATCTACACGACGGGGAGTCAGGCAACTATGGAT
GAACGAAATAGACAGATCGCTGAGATAGGTGCCTCACTGATTAAGCATTGGTAACTGTCAGACCAAGTTT
ACTCATATATACTTTAGATTGATTTAAAACTTCATTTTTAATTTAAAAGGATCTAGGTGAAGATCCTTTT
TGATAATCTCATGACCAAAATCCCTTAACGTGAGTTTTCGTTCCACTGAGCGTCAGACCCCGTAGAAAAG
ATCAAAGGATCTTCTTGAGATCCTTTTTTTCTGCGCGTAATCTGCTGCTTGCAAACAAAAAAACCACCGC
TACCAGCGGTGGTTTGTTTGCCGGATCAAGAGCTACCAACTCTTTTTCCGAAGGTAACTGGCTTCAGCAG
AGCGCAGATACCAAATACTGTTCTTCTAGTGTAGCCGTAGTTAGGCCACCACTTCAAGAACTCTGTAGCA
CCGCCTACATACCTCGCTCTGCTAATCCTGTTACCAGTGGCTGCTGCCAGTGGCGATAAGTCGTGTCTTA
CCGGGTTGGACTCAAGACGATAGTTACCGGATAAGGCGCAGCGGTCGGGCTGAACGGGGGGTTCGTGCAC
ACAGCCCAGCTTGGAGCGAACGACCTACACCGAACTGAGATACCTACAGCGTGAGCTATGAGAAAGCGCC
ACGCTTCCCGAAGGGAGAAAGGCGGACAGGTATCCGGTAAGCGGCAGGGTCGGAACAGGAGAGCGCACGA
GGGAGCTTCCAGGGGGAAACGCCTGGTATCTTTATAGTCCTGTCGGGTTTCGCCACCTCTGACTTGAGCG
TCGATTTTTGTGATGCTCGTCAGGGGGGCGGAGCCTATGGAAAAACGCCAGCAACGCGGCCTTTTTACGG
TTCCTGGCCTTTTGCTGGCCTTTTGCTCACATGTTCTTTCCTGCGTTATCCCCTGATTCTGTGGATAACC
GTATTACCGCCTTTGAGTGAGCTGATACCGCTCGCCGCAGCCGAACGACCGAGCGCAGCGAGTCAGTGAG
CGAGGAAGCGGAAGAGCGCCCAATACGCAAACCGCCTCTCCCCGCGCGTTGGCCGATTCATTAATGCAGC
AAGCTCATGGCTGACTAATTTTTTTTATTTATGCAGAGGCCGAGGCCGCCTCGGCCTCTGAGCTATTCCA
GAAGTAGTGAGGAGGCTTTTTTGGAGGCCTAGGCTTTTGCAAAAAGCTCCCCGTGGCACGACAGGTTTCC
CGACTGGAAAGCGGGCAGTGAGCGCAACGCAATTAATGTGAGTTAGCTCACTCATTAGGCACCCCAGGCT
TTACACTTTATGCTTCCGGCTCGTATGTTGTGTGGAATTGTGAGCGGATAACAATTTCACACAGGAAACA
GCTATGACATGATTACGAATTTCACAAATAAAGCATTTTTTTCACTGCATTCTAGTTGTGGTTTGTCCAA
ACTCATCAATGTATCTTATCATGTCTGGATCAACTGGATAACTCAAGCTAACCAAAATCATCCCAAACTT
CCCACCCCATACCCTATTACCACTGCCAATTACCTGTGGTTTCATTTACTCTAAACCTGTGATTCCTCTG
AATTATTTTCATTTTAAAGAAATTGTATTTGTTAAATATGTACTACAAACTTAGTAGT
Features (pLannotate 1.2.2; 24 found; start..end, strand, type, name):
    377..634     +  LTR            5' LTR (truncated): truncated 5' long terminal repeat (LTR) from HIV-1
    681..806     +  misc_feature   HIV-1 Ψ: packaging signal of human immunodeficiency virus type 1
    790..1128    +  CDS            HIV-1 gag (fragment): gag protein from human immunodeficiency virus 1; gag
   1303..1536    +  misc_feature   RRE: The Rev response element (RRE) of HIV-1 allows for Rev-dependent mRNA export from the nucleus to the cytoplasm.
   1913..2013    +  CDS            Rev (fragment): human immunodeficiency virus 1 (HIV-1) Rev protein; rev; enhances nuclear export of unspliced and incompletely spliced viral mRNAs
   2062..2179    +  misc_feature   cPPT/CTS: central polypurine tract and central termination sequence of HIV-1
   2231..2534    +  enhancer       CMV enhancer: human cytomegalovirus immediate early enhancer
   2535..2738    +  promoter       CMV promoter: human cytomegalovirus (CMV) immediate early promoter
   2827..3105    +  CDS            FRB*: T2098L mutant of FKBP-rapamycin binding domain of human FRAP binds synthetic ligands such as AP21967
   3112..3291    +  CDS            FIS1 (fragment): FIS1_HUMAN - Also known as TTC11. Experimental evidence at protein level: Swiss-Prot protein existence level 1. Involved in the fragmentation of the mitochondrial network and its perinuclear clustering. Plays a minor role in the recruitment and association of the fission mediator dynamin-related protein 1 (DNM1L) to the mitochondrial surface and mitochondrial fission. Can induce cytochrome c release from the mitochondrion to the cytosol, ultimately leading to apoptosis. Also mediates peroxisomal fission. From Homo sapiens (Human).
   3308..3896    +  misc_feature   WPRE: woodchuck hepatitis virus posttranscriptional regulatory element
   3904..3969    +  CDS            nef (fragment): NEF_HV1Z2 - Experimental evidence at protein level: Swiss-Prot protein existence level 1. Extracellular Nef protein targets CD4(+) T-lymphocytes for apoptosis by interacting with CXCR4 surface receptors. From Human immunodeficiency virus type 1 group M subtype D (isolate Z2/CDC-Z34) (HIV-1).
   3971..4204    +  LTR            3' LTR (ΔU3): self-inactivating 3' long terminal repeat (LTR) from HIV-1
   4409..4513    +  promoter       AmpR promoter: bla
   4514..5374    +  CDS            AmpR: β-lactamase; bla; confers resistance to ampicillin, carbenicillin, and related antibiotics
   5545..6133    +  rep_origin     ori: high-copy-number ColE1/pMB1/pBR322/pUC origin of replication
   6316..6370    +  CDS            lacI (fragment): lac repressor; lacI; The lac repressor binds to the lac operator to inhibit transcription in E. coli. This inhibition can be relieved by adding lactose or isopropyl-β-D-thiogalactopyranoside (IPTG).
   6376..6469    +  rep_origin     SV40 ori (fragment): SV40 origin of replication
   6494..6531    +  CDS            lacI (fragment): lac repressor; lacI; The lac repressor binds to the lac operator to inhibit transcription in E. coli. This inhibition can be relieved by adding lactose or isopropyl-β-D-thiogalactopyranoside (IPTG).
   6544..6565    +  protein_bind   CAP binding site: CAP binding activates transcription in the presence of cAMP. E. coli catabolite activator protein
   6580..6610    +  promoter       lac promoter: promoter for the E. coli lac operon
   6618..6634    +  protein_bind   lac operator: The lac repressor binds to the lac operator to inhibit transcription in E. coli. This inhibition can be relieved by adding lactose or isopropyl-β-D-thiogalactopyranoside (IPTG). lac repressor encoded by lacI
   6668..6751    +  polyA_signal   SV40 poly(A) signal (fragment): SV40 polyadenylation signal
   6918..329     +  CDS            nef (fragment) (across the origin): NEF_HV1BR - Experimental evidence at protein level: Swiss-Prot protein existence level 1. Extracellular Nef protein targets CD4(+) T-lymphocytes for apoptosis by interacting with CXCR4 surface receptors (PubMed:14990729). From Human immunodeficiency virus type 1 group M subtype B (isolate BRU/LAI) (HIV-1).
