[The description below was written by a language model from this plasmid's Addgene catalogue record and pLannotate feature annotations shown in this document.]
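Description:
pHAGE-FRB-Fis1 (no mt-mKeima) is a 6.9 kb HIV-1-derived lentiviral transfer plasmid built on the pHAGE backbone for stable expression of a protein in cultured mammalian cells. In bacteria it is maintained through a high-copy ColE1/pUC-type origin and selected with ampicillin via the β-lactamase gene. The viral portion carries a truncated 5' LTR, the Ψ packaging signal with an adjoining gag fragment, the Rev response element for Rev-dependent nuclear export of the genomic RNA, the cPPT/CTS element, and a ΔU3 self-inactivating 3' LTR, so the integrated provirus lacks LTR promoter activity. Short nef, rev, lacI, lac promoter/operator and SV40 fragments annotated elsewhere are backbone remnants rather than functional units. No mammalian selection marker or fluorescent reporter is annotated, consistent with the name, which indicates that this version lacks mt-mKeima.

The payload sits between the cPPT and a WPRE, which boosts transcript stability and expression, and is driven by the CMV immediate early enhancer and promoter. It encodes an N-terminal FRB domain, annotated as the T2098L variant of the FKBP-rapamycin binding domain that can bind synthetic rapalogs, fused to a fragment of human FIS1. Only about 180 nt of FIS1 is present. The record does not say which region this is, although a short Fis1 segment is commonly used as an anchor for the mitochondrial outer membrane. Such an FRB fusion is typically paired with an FKBP-tagged partner for chemically induced dimerisation, allowing inducible recruitment of a protein of interest. The associated publication concerns BNIP3/NIX mitophagy initiation, suggesting use in tethering autophagy factors to mitochondria, though the record itself states only stable expression.
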