Addgene plasmid #223795: pHAGE-FRB-Fis1 (no mt-mKeima)
Purpose: Stable expression of protein in mammalian cell culture
Depositing lab: Sascha Martens. Depositing organization: University of Vienna. Publication: Reconstitution of BNIP3/NIX-mitophagy initiation reveals hierarchical flexibility of the autophagy machinery. Adriaenssens E, Schaar S, Cook ASI, Stuke JFM, Sawa-Makarska J, Nguyen TN, Ren X, Schuschnig M, Romanov J, Khuu G, Uoselis L, Lazarou M, Hummer G, Hurley JH, Martens S. Nat Cell Biol. 2025 Jul 25. doi: 10.1038/s41556-025-01712-y. PubMed 40715440.
Backbone
  Vector backbone: pHAGE
  Vector type: Lentiviral
Growth in bacteria
  Bacterial resistance: Ampicillin, 100 μg/mL
  Growth temperature: 37°C
  Growth strain: NEB Stable
  Copy number: Unknown
Gene/Insert
  Gene/Insert name: FRB-Fis1
  Species: H. sapiens (human)
  Tag / fusion protein: FRB (N terminal on insert)
  Cloning method: Gibson Cloning
Terms and licenses: Academic/Nonprofit Terms; Industry Terms: Not Available to Industry
Depositor comments: Internal #: SMc2471 . Please visit https://doi.org/10.1101/2024.08.28.609967 for bioRxiv preprint.
How to cite: pHAGE-FRB-Fis1 (no mt-mKeima) was a gift from Sascha Martens (Addgene plasmid # 223795 ; http://n2t.net/addgene:223795 ; RRID:Addgene_223795)
